>Addgene plasmid #202578 | pZG159 | addgene full sequence | sequence record 403745 | Addgene NGS Result
GTTTACCCGCCAATATATCCTGTCAAACACTGATAGTTTAAACTGAAGGCGGGAAACGACAATCTGATCC
AAGCTCAAGCTAAGCTTGCATGCCTGCAGGATATCGTGGATCCAAGCTTGCCACGTGCCGCCACGTGCCG
CCACGTGCCGCCACGTGCCTCTAGAGGATCCATCTCCACTGACGTAAGGGATGACGCACAATCCCACTAT
CCTTCGCAAGACCCTTCCTCTATATAAGGAAGTTCATTTCATTTGGAGAGGACACGCTGGGATCCCCAAT
TCCGGGCGGAATGAAAGCGTTAACGGCCAGGCAACAAGAGGTGTTTGATCTCATCCGTGATCACATCAGC
CAGACAGGTATGCCGCCGACGCGTGCGGAAATCGCGCAGCGTTTGGGGTTCCGTTCCCCAAACGCGGCTG
AAGAACATCTGAAGGCGCTGGCACGCAAAGGCGTTATTGAAATTGTTTCCGGCGCATCACGCGGGATTCG
TCTGTTGCAGGAAGAGGAAGAAGGGTTGCCGCTGGTAGGTCGTGTGGCTGCCGGTGAACCGTCGAGCGCC
CCCCCGACCGATGTCAGCCTGGGGGACGAGCTCCACTTAGACGGCGAGGACGTGGCGATGGCGCATGCCG
ACGCGCTAGACGATTTCGATCTGGACATGTTGGGGGACGGGGATTCCCCGGGTCCGGGATTTACCCCCCA
CGACTCCGCCCCCTACGGCGCTCTGGATATGGCCGACTTCGAGTTTGAGCAGATGTTTACCGATGCCCTT
GGAATTGACGAGTACGGTGGGGATCCGTCTGCTGGAGACATGAGAGCTGCCAACCTTTGGCCAAGCCCGC
TCATGATCAAACGCTCTAAGAAGAACAGCCTGGCCTTGTCCCTGACGGCCGACCAGATGGTCAGTGCCTT
GTTGGATGCTGAGCCCCCCATACTCTATTCCGAGTATGATCCTACCAGACCCTTCAGTGAAGCTTCGATG
ATGGGCTTACTGACCAACCTGGCAGACAGGGAGCTGGTTCACATGATCAACTGGGCGAAGAGGGTGCCAG
GCTTTGTGGATTTGACCCTCCATGATCAGGTCCACCTTCTAGAATGTGCCTGGCTAGAGATCCTGATGAT
TGGTCTCGTCTGGCGCTCCATGGAGCACCCAGGGAAGCTACTGTTTGCTCCTAACTTGCTCTTGGACAGG
AACCAGGGAAAATGTGTAGAGGGCATGGTGGAGATCTTCGACATGCTGCTGGCTACATCATCTCGGTTCC
GCATGATGAATCTGCAGGGAGAGGAGTTTGTGTGCCTCAAATCTATTATTTTGCTTAATTCTGGAGTGTA
CACATTTCTGTCCAGCACCCTGAAGTCTCTGGAAGAGAAGGACCATATCCACCGAGTCCTGGACAAGATC
ACAGACACTTTGATCCACCTGATGGCCAAGGCAGGCCTGACCCTGCAGCAGCAGCACCAGCGGCTGGCCC
AGCTCCTCCTCATCCTCTCCCACATCAGGCACATGAGTAACAAAGGCATGGAGCATCTGTACAGCATGAA
GTGCAAGAACGTGGTGCCCCTCTATGACCTGCTGCTGGAGATGCTGGACGCCCACCGCCTACATGCGCCC
ACTAGCCGTGGAGGGGCATCCGTGGAGGAGACGGACCAAAGCCACTTGGCCACTGCGGGCTCTACTTCAT
CGCATTCCTTGCAAAAGTATTACATCACGGGGGAGGCAGAGGGTTTCCCTGCCACAGTCTGAGAGCTCCC
TGGCGGAATTCCCAGAGATGTTAGCTGAAATCATCACTAATCAGATACCAAAATATTCAAATGGAAATAT
CAAAAAGCTTCTGTTTCATCAAAAATGACTCGACCTAACTGAGTAAGCTAGCTTGTTCGAGTATTATGGC
ATTGGGAAAACTGTTTTTCTTGTACCATTTGTTGTGCTTGTAATTTACTGTGTTTTTTATTCGGTTTTCG
CTATCGAACTGTGAAATGGAAATGGATGGAGAAGAGTTAATGAATGATATGGTCCTTTTGTTCATTCTCA
AATTAATATTATTTGTTTTTTCTCTTATTTGTTGTGTGTTGAATTTGAAATTATAAGAGATATGCAAACA
TTTTGTTTTGAGTAAAAATGTGTCAAATCGTGGCCTCTAATGACCGAAGTTAATATGAGGAGTAAAACAC
TAGATCCCCAAACAAGCTTGAAACTGAAGGCGGGAAACGACAATCTGATCATGAGCGGAGAATTAAGGGA
GTCACGTTATGACCCCCGCCGATGACGCGGGACAAGCCGTTTTACGTTTGGAACTGACAGAACCGCAACG
TTGAAGGAGCCACTCAGCCGCGGGTTTCTGGAGTTTAATGAGCTAAGCACATACGTCAGAAACCATTATT
GCGCGTTCAAAAGTCGCCTAAGGTCACTATCAGCTAGCAAATATTTCTTGTCAAAAATGCTCCACTGACG
TTCCATAAATTCCCCTCGGTATCCAATTAGAGTCTCATATTCACTCTCAATCCAAATAATCTGCACCGGA
TCCGCTAGAGGATCTCGACCTGCAAGATCCCGGGGGGCAATGAGATATGAAAAAGCCTGAACTCACCGCG
ACGTCTATGAGCCCAGAACGACGCCCGGCCGACATCCGCCGTGCCACCGAGGCGGACATGCCGGCGGTCT
GCACCATCGTCAACCACTACATCGAGACAAGCACGGTCAACTTCCGTACCGAGCCGCAGGAACCGCAGGA
GTGGACGGACGACCTCGTCCGTCTGCGGGAGCGCTATCCCTGGCTCGTCGCCGAGGTGGACGGCGAGGTC
GCCGGCATCGCCTACGCGGGACCCTGGAAGGCACGCAACGCCTACGACTGGACGGCCGAGTCGACCGTGT
ACGTCTCCCCCCGCCACCAGCGGACGGGACTGGGCTCCACGCTCTACACCCACCTGCTGAAGTCCCTGGA
GGCACAGGGCTTCAAGAGCGTGGTCGCTGTCATCGGGCTGCCCAACGACCCGAGCGTGCGCATGCACGAG
GCGCTCGGATATGCCCCCCGCGGCATGCTGCGGGCGGCCGGCTTCAAGCACGGGAACTGGCATGACGTGG
GTTTCTGGCAGCTGGACTTCAGCCTGCCGGTACCGCCCCGTCCGGTCCTGCCCGTCACCGAGATCTAACG
ATCGTTCAAACATTTGGCAATAAAGTTTCTTAAGATTGAATCCTGTTGCCGGTCTTGCGATGATTATCAT
ATAATTTCTGTTGAATTACGTTAAGCATGTAATAATTAACATGTAATGCATGACGTTATTTATGAGATGG
GTTTTTATGATTAGAGTCCCGCAATTATACATTTAATACGCGATAGAAAACAAAATATAGCGCGCAAACT
AGGATAAATTATCGCGCGCGGTGTCATCTATGTTACTAGATCGGGAATTGATCCCCCCTCGACAGCTTGC
ATGCCGCTTGGGCTGCAGGTCGAGGCTAAAAAACTAATCGCATTATCATCCCCTCGACGTACTGTACATA
TAACCACTGGTTTTATATACAGCAGTACTGTACATATAACCACTGGTTTTATATACAGCAGTCGACGTAC
TGTACATATAACCACTGGTTTTATATACAGCAGTACTGTACATATAACCACTGGTTTTATATACAGCAGT
CGAGGTAAGATTAGATATGGATATGTATATGGATATGTATATGGTGGTAATGCCATGTAATATGCTCGAC
TCTAGGATCTTCGCAAGACCCTTCCTCTATATAAGGAAGTTCATTTCATTTGGAGAGGACACGCTGAAGC
TAGTCGACTCTAGCCTCGAGGAGCTCACCATGTACTCTCCTATGGTCGTACCGCAAAAAAATGTGCCTCT
CCCTATAGACGATAAATCTAGCTCCATGGAGCTTCCGCAGATCCACGCAGACACTATCGGTCGATTGGTG
CTGGAAAAGTTCATGGAGGTTATTAAAGGTCAGGAGGCTTATAGCCGTCGAAAAGTTTTGGCTGGAATCG
TAATGACCGAAAACATGAACTTCTGTGAGGCAAAAGTCATTTCAGTGTCCACGGGCACCAAGTGTGTGTC
CGGCGAGCATATGTCCGTAAACGGTGCGGTACTCAATGACAGCCACGCCGAGATAGTGTCACGTCGTTGT
CTCCTCAAGTATCTCTATGCCCAACTGGATCTTCAATGCAACCAGGCGACCGCTTATCAGAGCATATTTG
TGCGTAATACTGACGGTCAGTATCCCTATAAACTGAAGTCTGGGGTCCATTTTCATCTCTATATAAACAC
GGCGCCCTGCGGCGATGCCCGTATTTTTTCACCTCACGAGAATGACACGGGAGTAGATAAACATCCCAAC
CGAAAAGCAAGAGGGCAGCTCCGAACCAAAATCGAATCCGGCCAGGGCACAATCCCAGTGAAATCTAGCG
ACGGCATTCAAACTTGGGACGGCGTACTACAAGGCCAGCGTTTGCTTACGATGTCCTGCTCCGATAAAAT
TGCTAGGTGGAACATCGTCGGTATCCAGGGCTCCTTGCTCTCTTCAATTATAGAGCCCGTCTATCTGCAT
TCAATTGTCTTAGGGTCACTCTTGCATCCTGAACATATGTACCGAGCCGTTTGTGGGAGAATAGAAAAGA
GTATCCAGGGTCTACCCCCACCTTACCATTTGAACAAACCCAGACTGGCATTGGTCACATCCGCAGAACC
ACGTAACCAAGCCAAGGCCCCGAATTTTGGAATAAACTGGACTATAGGTGACACGGAACTAGAGGTTGTG
AACTCTCTCACAGGCAGAACCATAGGAGGGCAAGTCAGCCGTATAACGAAGCAGGCTTTTTTCGTAAAGT
ATGGTTTCTTGATGGCTAATTTGCCCGGAATCCTCGTCCGAAAGGTAACGACCGATTACGGTCAGACAAA
AGCGAATGTAAAGGATTACCAGATCGCGAAGTTGGAATTGTTCTCAGCCTTCAAGAGGGAGGATCTTGGA
TCATGGCTAAAGAAACCAATAGAGCAGGACGAGTTTGGATTGGCTGAATCTAGAGGAGGTGGCTCATCTG
GCGGAGGTCAGATCTCGTACGCGTCCCGGGGCGGTACCTTCGACGACAAGACCGGGCCCGGCTCTTCTCC
TCACTCGACCTGCACTAGTCGATCCAGGCCTCCCAGCTTTCGTCCGTATCATCGGTTTCGACAACGTTCG
TCAAGTTCAATGCATCAGTTTCATTGCCCACACACCAGAATCCTACTAAGTTTGAGTATTATGGCATTGG
AAAAGCTGTTTTCTTCTATCATTTGTTCTGCTTGTAATTTACTGTGTTCTTTCAGTTTTTGTTTTCGGAC
ATCAAAATGCAAATGGATGGATAAGAGTTAATAAATGATATGGTCCTTTTGTTCATTCTCAAATTATTAT
TATCTGTTGTTTTTACTTTAATGGGTTGAATTTAAGTAAGAAAGGAACTAACAGTGTGATATTAAGGTGC
AATGTTAGACATATAAAACAGTCTTTCACCTCTCTTTGGTTATGTCTTGAATTGGTTTGTTTCTTCACTT
ATCTGTGTAATCAAGTTTACTATGAGTCTATGATCAAGTAATTATGCAATCAAGTTAAGTACAGTATAGG
CTTTTTGTGTCGAGGGGGTACCGAGTCGAGGAATTCACTGGCCGTCGTTTTACAACGTCGTGACTGGGAA
AACCCTGGCGTTACCCAACTTAATCGCCTTGCAGCACATCCCCCTTTCGCCAGCTGGCGTAATAGCGAAG
AGGCCCGCACCGATCGCCCTTCCCAACAGTTGCGCAGCCTGAATGGCGGGTACCGAGCTCGAATTCAATT
CGGCGTTAATTCAGTACATTAAAAACGTCCGCAATGTGTTATTAAGTTGTCTAAGCGTCAATTTGTTTAC
ACCACAATATATCCTGCCACCAGCCAGCCAACAGCTCCCCGACCGGCAGCTCGGCACAAAATCACCACTC
GATACAGGCAGCCCATCAGTCCGGGACGGCGTCAGCGGGAGAGCCGTTGTAAGGCGGCAGACTTTGCTCA
TGTTACCGATGCTATTCGGAAGAACGGCAACTAAGCTGCCGGGTTTGAAACACGGATGATCTCGCGGAGG
GTAGCATGTTGATTGTAACGATGACAGAGCGTTGCTGCCTGTGATCAATTCGGGCACGAACCCAGTGGAC
ATAAGCCTGTTCGGTTCGTAAGCTGTAATGCAAGTAGCGTATGCGCTCACGCAACTGGTCCAGAACCTTG
ACCGAACGCAGCGGTGGTAACGGCGCAGTGGCGGTTTTCATGGCTTGTTATGACTGTTTTTTTGGGGTAC
AGTCTATGCCTCGGGCATCCAAGCAGCAAGCGCGTTACGCCGTGGGTCGATGTTTGATGTTATGGAGCAG
CAACGATGTTACGCAGCAGGGCAGTCGCCCTAAAACAAAGTTAAACATCATGGGGGAAGCGGTGATCGCC
GAAGTATCGACTCAACTATCAGAGGTAGTTGGCGTCATCGAGCGCCATCTCGAACCGACGTTGCTGGCCG
TACATTTGTACGGCTCCGCAGTGGATGGCGGCCTGAAGCCACACAGTGATATTGATTTGCTGGTTACGGT
GACCGTAAGGCTTGATGAAACAACGCGGCGAGCTTTGATCAACGACCTTTTGGAAACTTCGGCTTCCCCT
GGAGAGAGCGAGATTCTCCGCGCTGTAGAAGTCACCATTGTTGTGCACGACGACATCATTCCGTGGCGTT
ATCCAGCTAAGCGCGAACTGCAATTTGGAGAATGGCAGCGCAATGACATTCTTGCAGGTATCTTCGAGCC
AGCCACGATCGACATTGATCTGGCTATCTTGCTGACAAAAGCAAGAGAACATAGCGTTGCCTTGGTAGGT
CCAGCGGCGGAGGAACTCTTTGATCCGGTTCCTGAACAGGATCTATTTGAGGCGCTAAATGAAACCTTAA
CGCTATGGAACTCGCCGCCCGACTGGGCTGGCGATGAGCGAAATGTAGTGCTTACGTTGTCCCGCATTTG
GTACAGCGCAGTAACCGGCAAAATCGCGCCGAAGGATGTCGCTGCCGACTGGGCAATGGAGCGCCTGCCG
GCCCAGTATCAGCCCGTCATACTTGAAGCTAGACAGGCTTATCTTGGACAAGAAGAAGATCGCTTGGCCT
CGCGCGCAGATCAGTTGGAAGAATTTGTCCACTACGTGAAAGGCGAGATCACCAAGGTAGTCGGCAAATA
ATGTCTAGCTAGAAATTCGTTCAAGCCGACGCCGCTTCGCGGCGCGGCTTAACTCAAGCGTTAGATGCAC
TAAGCACATAATTGCTCACAGCCAAACTATCAGGTCAAGTCTGCTTTTATTATTTTTAAGCGTGCATAAT
AAGCCCTACACAAATTGGGAGATATATCATGCATGACCAAAATCCCTTAACGTGAGTTTTCGTTCCACTG
AGCGTCAGACCCCGTAGAAAAGATCAAAGGATCTTCTTGAGATCCTTTTTTTCTGCGCGTAATCTGCTGC
TTGCAAACAAAAAAACCACCGCTACCAGCGGTGGTTTGTTTGCCGGATCAAGAGCTACCAACTCTTTTTC
CGAAGGTAACTGGCTTCAGCAGAGCGCAGATACCAAATACTGTCCTTCTAGTGTAGCCGTAGTTAGGCCA
CCACTTCAAGAACTCTGTAGCACCGCCTACATACCTCGCTCTGCTAATCCTGTTACCAGTGGCTGCTGCC
AGTGGCGATAAGTCGTGTCTTACCGGGTTGGACTCAAGACGATAGTTACCGGATAAGGCGCAGCGGTCGG
GCTGAACGGGGGGTTCGTGCACACAGCCCAGCTTGGAGCGAACGACCTACACCGAACTGAGATACCTACA
GCGTGAGCTATGAGAAAGCGCCACGCTTCCCGAAGGGAGAAAGGCGGACAGGTATCCGGTAAGCGGCAGG
GTCGGAACAGGAGAGCGCACGAGGGAGCTTCCAGGGGGAAACGCCTGGTATCTTTATAGTCCTGTCGGGT
TTCGCCACCTCTGACTTGAGCGTCGATTTTTGTGATGCTCGTCAGGGGGGCGGAGCCTATGGAAAAACGC
CAGCAACGCGGCCTTTTTACGGTTCCTGGCCTTTTGCTGGCCTTTTGCTCACATGTTCTTTCCTGCGTTA
TCCCCTGATTCTGTGGATAACCGTATTACCGCCTTTGAGTGAGCTGATACCGCTCGCCGCAGCCGAACGA
CCGAGCGCAGCGAGTCAGTGAGCGAGGAAGCGGAAGAGCGCCTGATGCGGTATTTTCTCCTTACGCATCT
GTGCGGTATTTCACACCGCATATGGTGCACTCTCAGTACAATCTGCTCTGATGCCGCATAGTTAAGCCAG
TATACACTCCGCTATCGCTACGTGACTGGGTCATGGCTGCGCCCCGACACCCGCCAACACCCGCTGACGC
GCCCTGACGGGCTTGTCTGCTCCCGGCATCCGCTTACAGACAAGCTGTGACCGTCTCCGGGAGCTGCATG
TGTCAGAGGTTTTCACCGTCATCACCGAAACGCGCGAGGCAGGGTGCCTTGATGTGGGCGCCGGCGGTCG
AGTGGCGACGGCGCGGCTTGTCCGCGCCCTGGTAGATTGCCTGGCCGTAGGCCAGCCATTTTTGAGCGGC
CAGCGGCCGCGATAGGCCGACGCGAAGCGGCGGGGCGTAGGGAGCGCAGCGACCGAAGGGTAGGCGCTTT
TTGCAGCTCTTCGGCTGTGCGCTGGCCAGACAGTTATGCACAGGCCAGGCGGGTTTTAAGAGTTTTAATA
AGTTTTAAAGAGTTTTAGGCGGAAAAATCGCCTTTTTTCTCTTTTATATCAGTCACTTACATGTGTGACC
GGTTCCCAATGTACGGCTTTGGGTTCCCAATGTACGGGTTCCGGTTCCCAATGTACGGCTTTGGGTTCCC
AATGTACGTGCTATCCACAGGAAAGAGACCTTTTCGACCTTTTTCCCCTGCTAGGGCAATTTGCCCTAGC
ATCTGCTCCGTACATTAGGAACCGGCGGATGCTTCGCCCTCGATCAGGTTGCGGTAGCGCATGACTAGGA
TCGGGCCAGCCTGCCCCGCCTCCTCCTTCAAATCGTACTCCGGCAGGTCATTTGACCCGATCAGCTTGCG
CACGGTGAAACAGAACTTCTTGAACTCTCCGGCGCTGCCACTGCGTTCGTAGATCGTCTTGAACAACCAT
CTGGCTTCTGCCTTGCCTGCGGCGCGGCGTGCCAGGCGGTAGAGAAAACGGCCGATGCCGGGATCGATCA
AAAAGTAATCGGGGTGAACCGTCAGCACGTCCGGGTTCTTGCCTTCTGTGATCTCGCGGTACATCCAATC
AGCTAGCTCGATCTCGATGTACTCCGGCCGCCCGGTTTCGCTCTTTACGATCTTGTAGCGGCTAATCAAG
GCTTCACCCTCGGATACCGTCACCAGGCGGCCGTTCTTGGCCTTCTTCGTACGCTGCATGGCAACGTGCG
TGGTGTTTAACCGAATGCAGGTTTCTACCAGGTCGTCTTTCTGCTTTCCGCCATCGGCTCGCCGGCAGAA
CTTGAGTACGTCCGCAACGTGTGGACGGAACACGCGGCCGGGCTTGTCTCCCTTCCCTTCCCGGTATCGG
TTCATGGATTCGGTTAGATGGGAAACCGCCATCAGTACCAGGTCGTAATCCCACACACTGGCCATGCCGG
CCGGCCCTGCGGAAACCTCTACGTGCCCGTCTGGAAGCTCGTAGCGGATCACCTCGCCAGCTCGTCGGTC
ACGCTTCGACAGACGGAAAACGGCCACGTCCATGATGCTGCGACTATCGCGGGTGCCCACGTCATAGAGC
ATCGGAACGAAAAAATCTGGTTGCTCGTCGCCCTTGGGCGGCTTCCTAATCGACGGCGCACCGGCTGCCG
GCGGTTGCCGGGATTCTTTGCGGATTCGATCAGCGGCCGCTTGCCACGATTCACCGGGGCGTGCTTCTGC
CTCGATGCGTTGCCGCTGGGCGGCCTGCGCGGCCTTCAACTTCTCCACCAGGTCATCACCCAGCGCCGCG
CCGATTTGTACCGGGCCGGATGGTTTGCGACCGCTCACGCCGATTCCTCGGGCTTGGGGGTTCCAGTGCC
ATTGCAGGGCCGGCAGACAACCCAGCCGCTTACGCCTGGCCAACCGCCCGTTCCTCCACACATGGGGCAT
TCCACGGCGTCGGTGCCTGGTTGTTCTTGATTTTCCATGCCGCCTCCTTTAGCCGCTAAAATTCATCTAC
TCATTTATTCATTTGCTCATTTACTCTGGTAGCTGCGCGATGTATTCAGATAGCAGCTCGGTAATGGTCT
TGCCTTGGCGTACCGCGTACATCTTCAGCTTGGTGTGATCCTCCGCCGGCAACTGAAAGTTGACCCGCTT
CATGGCTGGCGTGTCTGCCAGGCTGGCCAACGTTGCAGCCTTGCTGCTGCGTGCGCTCGGACGGCCGGCA
CTTAGCGTGTTTGTGCTTTTGCTCATTTTCTCTTTACCTCATTAACTCAAATGAGTTTTGATTTAATTTC
AGCGGCCAGCGCCTGGACCTCGCGGGCAGCGTCGCCCTCGGGTTCTGATTCAAGAACGGTTGTGCCGGCG
GCGGCAGTGCCTGGGTAGCTCACGCGCTGCGTGATACGGGACTCAAGAATGGGCAGCTCGTACCCGGCCA
GCGCCTCGGCAACCTCACCGCCGATGCGCGTGCCTTTGATCGCCCGCGACACGACAAAGGCCGCTTGTAG
CCTTCCATCCGTGACCTCAATGCGCTGCTTAACCAGCTCCACCAGGTCGGCGGTGGCCCATATGTCGTAA
GGGCTTGGCTGCACCGGAATCAGCACGAAGTCGGCTGCCTTGATCGCGGACACAGCCAAGTCCGCCGCCT
GGGGCGCTCCGTCGATCACTACGAAGTCGCGCCGGCCGATGGCCTTCACGTCGCGGTCAATCGTCGGGCG
GTCGATGCCGACAACGGTTAGCGGTTGATCTTCCCGCACGGCCGCCCAATCGCGGGCACTGCCCTGGGGA
TCGGAATCGACTAACAGAACATCGGCCCCGGCGAGTTGCAGGGCGCGGGCTAGATGGGTTGCGATGGTCG
TCTTGCCTGACCCGCCTTTCTGGTTAAGTACAGCGATAACCTTCATGCGTTCCCCTTGCGTATTTGTTTA
TTTACTCATCGCATCATATACGCAGCGACCGCATGACGCAAGCTGTTTTACTCAAATACACATCACCTTT
TTAGACGGCGGCGCTCGGTTTCTTCAGCGGCCAAGCTGGCCGGCCAGGCCGCCAGCTTGGCATCAGACAA
ACCGGCCAGGATTTCATGCAGCCGCACGGTTGAGACGTGCGCGGGCGGCTCGAACACGTACCCGGCCGCG
ATCATCTCCGCCTCGATCTCTTCGGTAATGAAAAACGGTTCGTCCTGGCCGTCCTGGTGCGGTTTCATGC
TTGTTCCTCTTGGCGTTCATTCTCGGCGGCCGCCAGGGCGTCGGCCTCGGTCAATGCGTCCTCACGGAAG
GCACCGCGCCGCCTGGCCTCGGTGGGCGTCACTTCCTCGCTGCGCTCAAGTGCGCGGTACAGGGTCGAGC
GATGCACGCCAAGCAGTGCAGCCGCCTCTTTCACGGTGCGGCCTTCCTGGTCGATCAGCTCGCGGGCGTG
CGCGATCTGTGCCGGGGTGAGGGTAGGGCGGGGGCCAAACTTCACGCCTCGGGCCTTGGCGGCCTCGCGC
CCGCTCCGGGTGCGGTCGATGATTAGGGAACGCTCGAACTCGGCAATGCCGGCGAACACGGTCAACACCA
TGCGGCCGGCCGGCGTGGTGGTGTCGGCCCACGGCTCTGCCAGGCTACGCAGGCCCGCGCCGGCCTCCTG
GATGCGCTCGGCAATGTCCAGTAGGTCGCGGGTGCTGCGGGCCAGGCGGTCTAGCCTGGTCACTGTCACA
ACGTCGCCAGGGCGTAGGTGGTCAAGCATCCTGGCCAGCTCCGGGCGGTCGCGCCTGGTGCCGGTGATCT
TCTCGGAAAACAGCTTGGTGCAGCCGGCCGCGTGCAGTTCGGCCCGTTGGTTGGTCAAGTCCTGGTCGTC
GGTGCTGACGCGGGCATAGCCCAGCAGGCCAGCGGCGGCGCTCTTGTTCATGGCGTAATGTCTCCGGTTC
TAGTCGCAAGTATTCTACTTTATGCGACTAAAACACGCGACAAGAAAACGCCAGGAAAAGGGCAGGGCGG
CAGCCTGTCGCGTAACTTAGGACTTGTGCGACATGTCGTTTTCAGAAGACGGCTGCACTGAACGTCAGAA
GCCGACTGCACTATAGCAGCGGAGGGGTTGGATCAAAGTACTTTAAAGTACTTTAAAGTACTTTAAAGTA
CTTTGATCCCGAGGGGAACCCTGTGGTTGGCATGCACATACAAATGGACGAACGGATAAACCTTTTCACG
CCCTTTTAAATATCCGATTATTCTAATAAACGCTCTTTTCTCTTAG
Features (pLannotate 1.2.2; 30 found; start..end, strand, type, name):
      1..25      -  misc_feature   RB T-DNA repeat: right border repeat from nopaline C58 T-DNA
     82..100     -  misc_feature   MCS (fragment): pUC18/19 multiple cloning site
    172..217     +  promoter       35SPPDK promoter (fragment): hybrid promoter consisting of the cauliflower mosaic virus 35S enhancer fused to the maize C4PPDK basal promoter (Yoo et al., 2007)
    216..262     +  promoter       minimal CaMV 35S promoter: minimal 35S promoter from cauliflower mosaic virus
    291..542     +  CDS            LexA BD: DNA-binding domain of E. coli LexA; lexA (truncated); binds the 16-bp palindromic sequence 5'-CTGTATATATATACAG-3'
    558..791     +  CDS            VP16 AD: transcriptional activation domain of herpes simplex virus protein VP16 (Triezenberg et al., 1988; Cousens et al., 1989); UL48
    801..1736    +  CDS            ERT2: mutated ligand-binding domain of the human estrogen receptor (Feil et al., 1997)
   1756..1845    +  CDS            NR3C1 (fragment): GCR_RABIT - Also known as GRL. Experimental evidence at protein level: Swiss-Prot protein existence level 1. Receptor for glucocorticoids (GC). Has a dual mode of action: as a transcription factor that binds to glucocorticoid response elements (GRE), both for nuclear and mitochondrial DNA, and as a modulator of other transcription factors. Affects inflammatory responses, cellular proliferation and differentiation in target tissues. Involved in chromatin remodeling. Plays a role in rapid mRNA degradation by binding to the 5' UTR of target mRNAs and interacting with PNRC2 in a ligand-dependent m
   1875..2171    +  terminator     E9 terminator (fragment): terminator and polyadenylation signal from the pea rbcS-E9 gene
   2332..2515    +  promoter       NOS promoter: nopaline synthase promoter NOS promoter
   2597..3145    +  CDS            bar: PAT_STRHY - Experimental evidence at protein level: Swiss-Prot protein existence level 1. Inactivates phosphinothricin (PPT) by transfer of an acetyl group from acetyl CoA. Can also acetylate demethylphosphinothricin but not PTT or glutamate. This enzyme is an effector of phosphinothricin tripeptide (PTT or bialaphos) resistance. From Streptomyces hygroscopicus. Introduced by genetic manipulation and expressed in glufosinate-tolerant maize by Dekalb Genetics.
   3150..3402    +  terminator     NOS terminator: nopaline synthase terminator and poly(A) signal
   3453..3481    -  promoter       GAL1 promoter (fragment): S. cerevisiae GAL1; inducible promoter, regulated by Gal4
   3645..3704    -  promoter       GAL10 promoter (fragment): S. cerevisiae GAL10; inducible promoter, regulated by Gal4
   3723..3769    +  promoter       minimal CaMV 35S promoter: minimal 35S promoter from cauliflower mosaic virus
   3813..5018    +  CDS            Adar (fragment): ADAR_DROME - Also known as hypnos-2 From Drosophila melanogaster (Fruit fly).
   5146..5226    +  CDS            RBCS.3A (fragment): RBS3_PEA - Experimental evidence at protein level: Swiss-Prot protein existence level 1. RuBisCO catalyzes two reactions: the carboxylation of D- ribulose 1,5-bisphosphate, the primary event in carbon dioxide fixation, as well as the oxidative fragmentation of the pentose substrate. Both reactions occur simultaneously and in competition at the same active site. Although the small subunit is not catalytic it is essential for maximal activity (Probable). Binds to abscisic acid (ABA); only half of the possible binding sites are occupied in the crystal; and there are indications this is a low affi
   5633..5788    +  CDS            lacZα (fragment): LacZα fragment of β-galactosidase; lacZ fragment
   5787..5806    -  misc_feature   MCS (fragment): pUC18/19 multiple cloning site
   5875..5899    -  misc_feature   LB T-DNA repeat: left border repeat from nopaline C58 T-DNA
   6158..6181    +  promoter       Pc promoter (fragment): intI1 (promoter lies within the coding sequence); class 1 integron promoter
   6357..6413    +  CDS            GmR (fragment): gentamycin acetyltransferase; aacC1; confers resistance to gentamycin
   6424..7211    +  CDS            SmR (fragment): aminoglycoside adenylyltransferase (Murphy, 1985); aadA; confers resistance to spectinomycin and streptomycin
   7457..8045    +  rep_origin     ori: high-copy-number ColE1/pMB1/pBR322/pUC origin of replication
   8231..8371    -  misc_feature   bom: basis of mobility region from pBR322
   8473..8512    -  CDS            rop (fragment): Rop protein, which maintains plasmids at low copy number; rop
   8715..8909    -  rep_origin     pVS1 oriV: origin of replication for the Pseudomonas plasmid pVS1 (Heeb et al., 2000)
   8975..10048   -  CDS            pVS1 RepA: replication protein from the Pseudomonas plasmid pVS1 (Heeb et al., 2000)
  10477..11106   -  CDS            pVS1 StaA: stability protein from the Pseudomonas plasmid pVS1 (Heeb et al., 2000)
  11666..12067   -  CDS            Y4CG_SINFN (fragment): Protein inferred from homology: Swiss-Prot protein existence level 3. From Sinorhizobium fredii (strain NBRC 101917 / NGR234).
