[The description below was written by a language model from this plasmid's Addgene catalogue record and pLannotate feature annotations shown in this document.]
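Description:
pZG159 is a 12.4 kb plant expression binary vector built on the pGX989 backbone, carrying a T-DNA bounded by nopaline-type right and left border repeats for Agrobacterium-mediated delivery. Outside the T-DNA, a ColE1/pMB1-type origin with the bom region supports replication in E. coli, while the pVS1 oriV, RepA and StaA functions provide replication and stable maintenance in Agrobacterium. Bacterial selection is by spectinomycin through the aadA (SmR) gene, and the plasmid is recorded as low copy.

The T-DNA holds three units. The first encodes a chimeric transcription activator made of the LexA DNA-binding domain, the VP16 activation domain and an estrogen receptor ligand-binding domain, closed by the pea rbcS-E9 terminator. This is the layout of an XVE-type estradiol-inducible system, although the record does not name it as such, and only short 35S-derived promoter fragments are annotated upstream of it. The second unit is a NOS promoter–bar–NOS terminator cassette giving phosphinothricin (glufosinate) resistance for selecting transformed plants. The third places a minimal CaMV 35S promoter in front of the Drosophila melanogaster ADAR catalytic domain carrying the hyperactive E488Q substitution (HyperADARcd), followed by a pea rbcS-3A-derived region that probably serves as terminator. The short hits labelled as GAL1/GAL10 promoter fragments just upstream of this minimal promoter may correspond to the activator's operator region, but the annotation does not establish this.

The associated publication concerns proximity editing to identify RNAs in phase-separated RNA-binding protein condensates, where the deaminase marks nearby transcripts with A-to-I edits. No fusion partner is annotated or listed here, so the construct may serve as an ADARcd-only control or a recipient for RNA-binding protein fusions, but the record does not state which.
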