Addgene plasmid #202578: pZG159
Depositing lab: Guoyong Xu. Publication: Proximity editing to identify RNAs in phase-separated RNA binding protein condensates. Zhou G, Niu R, Zhou Y, Luo M, Peng Y, Wang H, Wang Z, Xu G. Cell Discov. 2021 Aug 24;7(1):72. doi: 10.1038/s41421-021-00288-9. PubMed 34426573.
Backbone
  Vector backbone: pGX989
  Vector type: Plant Expression
Growth in bacteria
  Bacterial resistance: Spectinomycin, 50 μg/mL
  Growth temperature: 37°C
  Growth strain: DH5alpha
  Copy number: Low Copy
Gene/Insert
  Gene/Insert name: HyperADARcd (alt name: adenosine deaminase acting on RNA (ADAR) catalytic domain)
  Species: D. melanogaster (fly)
  Mutation: E488Q
  Cloning method: Restriction Enzyme; 5′ cloning site unknown (unknown if destroyed)
Terms and licenses: Academic/Nonprofit Terms; Industry Terms: Not Available to Industry
Depositor comments: Genbank: MW026669
How to cite: pZG159 was a gift from Guoyong Xu (Addgene plasmid # 202578 ; http://n2t.net/addgene:202578 ; RRID:Addgene_202578)
